>Addgene plasmid #148386 | pAc5.1B-EGFP-DmMe31B-QHTKRKKtoAAAAAAA_AC | depositor full sequence | sequence record 290834 | Full Sequence
CTTCAAGGAATTAATTCTATATTCTAAAAACACAAATGATACTTCTAAAAAAAATCATGAATGGCATCAA
CTCTGAATCAAATCTTTGCAGATGCACCTACTTCTCATTTCCACTGTCACATCATTTTTCCAGATCTCGC
TGCCTGTTATGTGGCCCACAAACCAAGACACGTTTTATGGCCATTAAAGCTGGCTGATCGTCGCCAAACA
CCAAATACATATCAATATGTACATTCGAGAAAGAAGCGATCAAAGAAGCGTCTTCGGGCGAGTAGGAGAA
TGCGGAGGAGAAGGAGAACGAGCTGATCTAGTATCTCTCCACAATCCAATGCCAACTGACCAACTGGCCA
TATTCGGAGCAATTTGAAGCCAATTTCCATCGCCTGGCGATCGCTCCATTCTTGGCTATATGTTTTTCAC
CGTTCCCGGGGCCATTTTCAAAGACTCGTCGGTAAGATAAGATTGTGTCACTCGCTGTCTCTCTTCATTT
GTCGAAGAATGCTGAGGAATTTCGCGATGACGTCGGCGAGTATTTTGAAGAATGAGAATAATTTGTATTT
ATACGAAAATCAGTTAGTGGAATTTTCTACAAAAACATGTTATCTATAGATAATTTTGTTGCAAAATATG
TTGACTATGACAAAGATTGTATGTATATACCTTTAATGTATTCTCATTTTCTTATGTATTTATAATGGCA
ATGATGATACTGATGATATTTTAAGATGATGCCAGACCACAGGCTGATTTCTGCGTCTTTTGCCGAACGC
AGTGCATGTGCGGTTGTTGTTTTTTGGAATAGTTTCAATTTTCGGACTGTCCGCTTTGATTTCAGTTTCT
TGGCTTATTCAAAAAGCAAAGTAAAGCCAAAAAAGCGAGATGGCAATACCAAATGCGGCAAAACGGTAGT
GGAAGGAAAGGGGTGCGGGGCAGCGGAAGGAAGGGTGGGGCGGGGCGTGGCGGGGTCTGTGGCTGGGCGC
GACGTCACCGACGTTGGAGCCACTCCTTTGACCATGTGTGCGTGTGTGTATTATTCGTGTCTCGCCACTC
GCCGGTTGTTTTTTTCTTTTTATCTCGCTCTCTCTAGCGCCATCTCGTACGCATGCTCAACGCACCGCAT
GTTGCCGTGTCCTTTATGCGTCATTTTGGCTCGAAATAGGCAATTATTTAAACAAAGATTAGTCAACGAA
AACGCTAAAATAAATAAGTCTACAATATGGTTACTTATTGCCATGTGTGTGCAGCCAACGATAGCAACAA
AAGCAACAACACAGTGGCTTTCCCTCTTTCACTTTTTGTTTGCAAGCGCGTGCGAGCAAGACGGCACGAC
CGGCAAACGCAATTACGCTGACAAAGAGCAGACGAAGTTTTGGCCGAAAAACATCAAGGCGCCTGATACG
AATGCATTTGCAATAACAATTGCGATATTTAATATTGTTTATGAAGCTGTTTGACTTCAAAACACACAAA
AAAAAAAATAAAACAAATTATTTGAAAGAGAATTAGGAATCGGACAGCTTATCGTTACGGGCTAACAGCA
CACCGAGACGAAATAGCTTACCTGACGTCACAGCCTCTGGAAGAACTGCCGCCAAGCAGAGAGAGAGAGA
AAAAGAGGGAGAGCAGCTTAGACCGCATGTGCTTGTGTGTGAGGCGTCTCTCTCTTCGTCTCCTGTTTGC
GCAAACGCATAGACTGCACTGAGAAAATCGATTACCTATTTTTTATGAATGAATATTTGCACTATTACTA
TTCAAAACTATTAAGATAGCAATCACATTCAATAGCCAAATACTATACCACCTGAGCGATGCAACGAAAT
GATCAATTTGAGCAAAAATGCTGCATATTTAGGACGGCATCATTATAGAAATGCTTCTTGCTGTGTACTT
TTCTCTCGTCTGGCAGCTGTTTCGCCGTTATTGTTAAAACCGGCTTAAGTTAGGTGTGTTTTCTACGACT
AGTGATGCCCCTACTAGAAGATGTGTGTTGCACAAATGTCCCTGAATAACCAATTTGAAGTGCAGATAGC
AGTAAACGTAAGCTAATATGAATATTATTTAACTGTAATGTTTTAATATCGCTGGACATTACTAATAAAC
CCACTATAAACACATGTACATATGTATGTTTTGGCATACAATGAGTAGTTGGGGAAAAAATGTGTAAAAG
CACCGTGACCATCACAGCATAAAGATAACCAGCTGAAGTATCGAATATGAGTAACCCCCAAATTGAATCA
CATGCCGCAACTGATAGGACCCATGGAAGTACACTCTTCATGGCGATATACAAGACACACACAAGCACGA
ACACCCAGTTGCGGAGGAAATTCTCCGTAAATGAAAACCCAATCGGCGAACAATTCATACCCATATATGG
TAAAAGTTTTGAACGCGACTTGAGAGCGGAGAGCATTGCGGCTGATAAGGTTTTAGCGCTAAGCGGGCTT
TATAAAACGGGCTGCGGGACCAGTTTTCATATCACTACCGTTTGAGTTCTTGTGCTGTGTGGATACTCCT
CCCGACACAAAGCCGCTCCATCAGCCAGCAGTCGTCTAATCCAGAGACCCCGGATCGGGGTACCAACATG
GTGAGCAAGGGCGAGGAGCTGTTCACCGGGGTGGTGCCCATCCTGGTCGAGCTGGACGGCGACGTAAACG
GCCACAAGTTCAGCGTGTCCGGCGAGGGCGAGGGCGATGCCACCTACGGCAAGCTGACCCTGAAGTTCAT
CTGCACCACCGGCAAGCTGCCCGTGCCCTGGCCCACCCTCGTGACCACCCTGACCTACGGCGTGCAGTGC
TTCAGCCGCTACCCCGACCACATGAAGCAGCACGACTTCTTCAAGTCCGCCATGCCCGAAGGCTACGTCC
AGGAGCGCACCATCTTCTTCAAGGACGACGGCAACTACAAGACCCGCGCCGAGGTGAAGTTCGAGGGCGA
CACCCTGGTGAACCGCATCGAGCTGAAGGGCATCGACTTCAAGGAGGACGGCAACATCCTGGGGCACAAG
CTGGAGTACAACTACAACAGCCACAACGTCTATATCATGGCCGACAAGCAGAAGAACGGCATCAAGGTGA
ACTTCAAGATCCGCCACAACATCGAGGACGGCAGCGTGCAGCTCGCCGACCACTACCAGCAGAACACCCC
CATCGGCGACGGCCCCGTGCTGCTGCCCGACAACCACTACCTGAGCACCCAGTCCGCCCTGAGCAAAGAC
CCCAACGAGAAGCGCGATCACATGGTCCTGCTGGAGTTCGTGACCGCCGCCGGGATCACTCTCGGCATGG
ACGAGCTGTACAAGCCAAGCTTGATGATGACTGAAAAGTTAAATTCTGGGCACACTAATTTAACAAGCAA
GGGGATTATAAATGATCTTCAAATTGCTGGAAACACAAGTGACGATATGGGCTGGAAATCAAAGCTGAAG
CTGCCGCCAAAGGACAACCGATTCAAAACAACTGATGTGACCGATACGCGAGGCAATGAATTCGAGGAGT
TTTGCCTTAAAAGAGAACTGCTTATGGGTATATTCGAGAAGGGATGGGAGCGCCCTTCGCCAATTCAGGA
AGCAGCTATTCCTATAGCATTAAGTGGAAAAGATGTGCTGGCTCGGGCCAAGAACGGCACAGGCAAGACA
GGAGCCTACTGCATCCCAGTTTTAGAACAAATCGACCCAACCAAGGACTACATTCAGGCACTTGTGATGG
TCCCCACCCGAGAGTTGGCGCTACAAACCTCACAGATATGTATTGAGCTGGCGAAACATCTTGATATCCG
GGTAATGGTCACAACGGGAGGTACCATTCTAAAGGATGACATTCTTCGTATTTATCAAAAAGTACAATTA
ATTATTGCCACTCCCGGACGAATATTAGATCTGATGGATAAGAAAGTTGCCGATATGTCGCATTGCAGAA
TATTAGTTTTGGATGAGGCCGATAAGCTATTGTCGCTTGATTTTCAAGGCATGCTGGATCATGTTATACT
AAAGTTACCAAAGGATCCACAGATCTTGCTATTTTCCGCAACATTTCCACTAACAGTCAAGAATTTCATG
GAGAAGCATTTACGCGAGCCTTACGAGATCAACCTGATGGAGGAGCTAACACTGAAGGGTGTCACTCAGT
ACTATGCATTCGTACAGGAGCGCGCGAAAGTAGCCTGCTTGAATGCGCTCTTTTCGGCGCTGCAGATCAA
TCAGTCTATCATATTCTGCAATTCCACGCAAGCTGTCGAGCTATTGGCCGCAGCGATCACAGAGCTTGGA
TATTGCTGTTACTATATACACGCTAAGATGGCCCAGGCACACAGAAATCGAGTATTCCACGATTTCCGCC
AAGGACTCTGTCGCAATCTGGTGTGCTCCGACCTGTTCACCCGTGGTATCGACGTGCAGGCCGTGAATGT
AGTAATCAATTTCGATTTCCCACGAATGGCAGAGACATACTTGCATCGAATTGGTCGCTCAGGACGTTTC
GGTCATTTGGGTATTGCTATTAATCTGATAACCTACGAGGATCGGTTTGATCTGCATCGGATTGAAAAAG
AACTTGGAACCGAAATAAAGCCTATTCCGAAGGTCATAGACCCCGCCCTTTATGTCGCAAACGTTGGCGC
ATCCGTTGGCGATACTTGCAACAACAGTGATCTGAATAATTCTGCGAACGAGGAGGGCAACGTTAGCAAA
TAAGCGGCCGCTCGAGTCTAGAGGGCCCGCGGTTCGAAGGTAAGCCTATCCCTAACCCTCTCCTCGGTCT
CGATTCTACGCGTACCGGTCATCATCACCATCACCATTGAGTTTAAACCCGCTGATCAGCCTCGACTGTG
CCTTCTAAGGCCTGAGCTCGCTGATCAGCCTCGATCGAGGATCCAGACATGATAAGATACATTGATGAGT
TTGGACAAACCACAACTAGAATGCAGTGAAAAAAATGCTTTATTTGTGAAATTTGTGATGCTATTGCTTT
ATTTGTAACCATTATAAGCTGCAATAAACAAGTTAACAACAACAATTGCATTCATTTTATGTTTCAGGTT
CAGGGGGAGGTGTGGGAGGTTTTTTAAAGCAAGTAAAACCTCTACAAATGTGGTATGGCTGATTATGATC
AGTCGACCGATGCCCTTGAGAGCCTTCAACCCAGTCAGCTCCTTCCGGTGGGCGCGGGGCATGACTATCG
TCGCCGCACTTATGACTGTCTTCTTTATCATGCAACTCGTAGGACAGGTGCCGGCAGCGCTCTGGGTCAT
TTTCGGCGAGGACCGCTTTCGCTGGAGCGCGACGATGATCGGCCTGTCGCTTGCGGTATTCGGAATCTTG
CACGCCCTCGCTCAAGCCTTCGTCACTGGTCCCGCCACCAAACGTTTCGGCGAGAAGCAGGCCATTATCG
CCGGCATGGCGGCCGACGCGCTGGGCTACGTCTTGCTGGCGTTCGCGACGCGAGGCTGGATGGCCTTCCC
CATTATGATTCTTCTCGCTTCCGGCGGCATCGGGATGCCCGCGTTGCAGGCCATGCTGTCCAGGCAGGTA
GATGACGACCATCAGGGACAGCTTCAAGGATCGCTCGCGGCTCTTACCAGCCAGCAAAAGGCCAGGAACC
GTAAAAAGGCCGCGTTGCTGGCGTTTTTCCATAGGCTCCGCCCCCCTGACGAGCATCACAAAAATCGACG
CTCAAGTCAGAGGTGGCGAAACCCGACAGGACTATAAAGATACCAGGCGTTTCCCCCTGGAAGCTCCCTC
GTGCGCTCTCCTGTTCCGACCCTGCCGCTTACCGGATACCTGTCCGCCTTTCTCCCTTCGGGAAGCGTGG
CGCTTTCTCAATGCTCACGCTGTAGGTATCTCAGTTCGGTGTAGGTCGTTCGCTCCAAGCTGGGCTGTGT
GCACGAACCCCCCGTTCAGCCCGACCGCTGCGCCTTATCCGGTAACTATCGTCTTGAGTCCAACCCGGTA
AGACACGACTTATCGCCACTGGCAGCAGCCACTGGTAACAGGATTAGCAGAGCGAGGTATGTAGGCGGTG
CTACAGAGTTCTTGAAGTGGTGGCCTAACTACGGCTACACTAGAAGGACAGTATTTGGTATCTGCGCTCT
GCTGAAGCCAGTTACCTTCGGAAAAAGAGTTGGTAGCTCTTGATCCGGCAAACAAACCACCGCTGGTAGC
GGTGGTTTTTTTGTTTGCAAGCAGCAGATTACGCGCAGAAAAAAAGGATCTCAAGAAGATCCTTTGATCT
TTTCTACGGGGTCTGACGCTCAGTGGAACGAAAACTCACGTTAAGGGATTTTGGTCATGAGATTATCAAA
AAGGATCTTCACCTAGATCCTTTTAAATTAAAAATGAAGTTTTAAATCAATCTAAAGTATATATGAGTAA
ACTTGGTCTGACAGTTACCAATGCTTAATCAGTGAGGCACCTATCTCAGCGATCTGTCTATTTCGTTCAT
CCATAGTTGCCTGACTCCCCGTCGTGTAGATAACTACGATACGGGAGGGCTTACCATCTGGCCCCAGTGC
TGCAATGATACCGCGAGACCCACGCTCACCGGCTCCAGATTTATCAGCAATAAACCAGCCAGCCGGAAGG
GCCGAGCGCAGAAGTGGTCCTGCAACTTTATCCGCCTCCATCCAGTCTATTAATTGTTGCCGGGAAGCTA
GAGTAAGTAGTTCGCCAGTTAATAGTTTGCGCAACGTTGTTGCCATTGCTGCAGGCATCGTGGTGTCACG
CTCGTCGTTTGGTATGGCTTCATTCAGCTCCGGTTCCCAACGATCAAGGCGAGTTACATGATCCCCCATG
TTGTGCAAAAAAGCGGTTAGCTCCTTCGGTCCTCCGATCGTTGTCAGAAGTAAGTTGGCCGCAGTGTTAT
CACTCATGGTTATGGCAGCACTGCATAATTCTCTTACTGTCATGCCATCCGTAAGATGCTTTTCTGTGAC
TGGTGAGTACTCAACCAAGTCATTCTGAGAATAGTGTATGCGGCGACCGAGTTGCTCTTGCCCGGCGTCA
ACACGGGATAATACCGCGCCACATAGCAGAACTTTAAAAGTGCTCATCATTGGAAAACGTTCTTCGGGGC
GAAAACTCTCAAGGATCTTACCGCTGTTGAGATCCAGTTCGATGTAACCCACTCGTGCACCCAACTGATC
TTCAGCATCTTTTACTTTCACCAGCGTTTCTGGGTGAGCAAAAACAGGAAGGCAAAATGCCGCAAAAAAG
GGAATAAGGGCGACACGGAAATGTTGAATACTCATACTCTTCCTTTTTCAATATTATTGAAGCATTTATC
AGGGTTATTGTCTCATGAGCGGATACATATTTGAATGTATTTAGAAAAATAAACAAATAGGGGTTCCGCG
CACATTTCCCCGAAAAGTGCCACCTGACGTCTAAGAAACCATTATTATCATGACATTAACCTATAAAAAT
AGGCGTATCACGAGGCCCTTTCGT
Features (pLannotate 1.2.2; 10 found; start..end, strand, type, name):
     56..2568    +  promoter       Ac5 promoter: Drosophila melanogaster actin 5C promoter
   2588..3304    +  CDS            EGFP: EGFP is a basic (constitutively fluorescent) green fluorescent protein published in 1996, derived from Aequorea victoria. It is reported to be a rapidly-maturing weak dimer with moderate acid sensitivity.
   3314..4690    +  CDS            me31B: DDX6_DROME - Experimental evidence at protein level: Swiss-Prot protein existence level 1. ATP-dependent RNA helicase which is a core component of a variety of ribonucleoprotein complexes (RNPs) that play critical roles in translational repression and mRNA decapping during embryogenesis, oogenesis, neurogenesis and neurotransmission (PubMed:11546740, PubMed:16256742, PubMed:17178403, PubMed:18590813, PubMed:21267420, PubMed:21447556, PubMed:28875934, PubMed:28388438, PubMed:17982591, PubMed:31114929). Recruits core components and translational repressors to some RNP complexes, and mediates RNP
   4729..4770    +  CDS            V5 tag: epitope tag from simian virus 5
   4870..5004    -  polyA_signal   SV40 poly(A) signal: SV40 polyadenylation signal
   5027..5111    -  CDS            large T antigen (fragment): large T antigen from SV40 (simian virus 40)
   5112..5582    +  CDS            TcR (fragment): tetracycline efflux protein; tet; confers resistance to tetracycline
   5626..6214    -  rep_origin     ori: high-copy-number ColE1/pMB1/pBR322/pUC origin of replication
   6385..7245    -  CDS            AmpR: β-lactamase; bla; confers resistance to ampicillin, carbenicillin, and related antibiotics
   7246..7350    -  promoter       AmpR promoter: bla
