[The description below was written by a language model from this plasmid's Addgene catalogue record and pLannotate feature annotations shown in this document.]
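Description:
pAc5.1B-EGFP-DmMe31B-QHTKRKKtoAAAAAAA_AC is a 7,444 nt insect expression plasmid that produces an EGFP-tagged mutant of the Drosophila melanogaster DEAD-box RNA helicase Me31B (the fly DDX6 orthologue). The catalogue lists the backbone as unknown, but the name and annotated parts point to a pAc5.1-type vector. The constitutive Drosophila actin 5C (Ac5) promoter drives an EGFP coding sequence, which is followed closely by the me31B open reading frame, consistent with an N-terminal EGFP fusion. A V5 epitope tag is annotated downstream of the insert, as is usual for this vector family, but the record does not show whether it is in frame with the insert or cut off by a stop codon. An SV40 polyadenylation signal, with an adjacent remnant of large T antigen sequence, lies downstream of the cassette.

The insert carries a cluster of alanine substitutions replacing a short basic motif. The plasmid name gives this as QHTKRKK to seven alanines, while the insert field gives QHTRKK to six, so the exact extent of the mutation should be checked against the sequence. The record does not state which interaction or activity the mutation is meant to disrupt. The associated publication concerns mRNA silencing by miRISC and the CCR4-NOT complex, which suggests use as a mutant counterpart to wild-type Me31B in fly cell expression, localisation or pull-down experiments.

In E. coli the plasmid is maintained through a ColE1/pUC-type origin and selected with ampicillin via the bla gene and its own promoter. The catalogue describes it as low copy even though the origin is annotated as high copy. A tetracycline resistance fragment is also present, apparently a non-functional backbone remnant. No insect selection marker is annotated, so the plasmid appears suited to transient transfection or co-selection with a separate marker plasmid.
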