Addgene plasmid #148386: pAc5.1B-EGFP-DmMe31B-QHTKRKKtoAAAAAAA_AC
Purpose: Insect Expression of DmMe31B-QHTRKKtoAAAAAA
Depositing lab: Elisa Izaurralde. Depositing organization: Max Planck Institute for Developmental Biology. Publication: miRISC and the CCR4-NOT complex silence mRNA targets independently of 43S ribosomal scanning. Kuzuoglu-Ozturk D, Bhandari D, Huntzinger E, Fauser M, Helms S, Izaurralde E. EMBO J. 2016 Jun 1;35(11):1186-203. doi: 10.15252/embj.201592901. Epub 2016 Mar 23. PubMed 27009120.
Backbone
  Vector backbone: Unknown
  Vector type: Insect Expression
Growth in bacteria
  Bacterial resistance: Ampicillin, 100 μg/mL
  Growth temperature: 37°C
  Growth strain: DH5alpha
  Copy number: Low Copy
Gene/Insert
  Gene/Insert name: DmMe31B-QHTRKKtoAAAAAA
  Species: D. melanogaster (fly)
  Entrez Gene: me31B (a.k.a. Dmel_CG4916, CG4916, DDX6, Dhh1p/Me31b, DmRH3, Dmel\CG4916, ME31B, Mat31B, Me31B, Me31b, l(2)k06607, me31b)
  Cloning method: Unknown
Terms and licenses: Academic/Nonprofit Terms; Industry Terms: Not Available to Industry
Depositor comments: ORF extracted from NCBI: NM_078809.3. Plasmids from this collection were made available to the research community and donated after the lab closed. Please note that the sequence provided by the depositing laboratory may be theoretical/predicted or based on Sanger sequencing results. There may be discrepancies between sequencing results obtained by Addgene and the depositor sequence. If an Addgene verified sequence is not available, please contact before placing your order to request that our lab fully sequence the plasmid.
How to cite: pAc5.1B-EGFP-DmMe31B-QHTKRKKtoAAAAAAA_AC was a gift from Elisa Izaurralde (Addgene plasmid # 148386 ; http://n2t.net/addgene:148386 ; RRID:Addgene_148386)
